>Addgene plasmid #192856 | pITC | addgene full sequence | sequence record 384310 | Addgene NGS Result
TAAATACGGAAGGATCTGAGGTTCTTATGGCTCTTGTATCTATCAGTGAAGCATCAAGACTAACAAACAA
AAGTAGAACAACTGTTCACCGTTACATATCAAAGGGAAAACTGTCCATATGCACAGATGAAAACGGTGTA
AAAAAGATAGATACATCAGAGCTTTTACGAGTTTTTGGTGCATTCAAAGCTGTTCACCATGAACAGATCG
ACAATGTAACAGATGAACAGCATGTAACACCTAATAGAACAGGTGAAACCAGTAAAACAAAGCAACTAGA
ACATGAAATTGAACACCTGAGACAACTTGTTACAGCTCAACAGTCACACATAGACAGCCTGAAACAGGCG
ATGCTGCTTATCGAAGTCTGACGCTCAGTGGAACGAAAACTCACGTTAAGGGATTTTGGTCATGCATATG
AATATCCTCCTTAGTTCCTATTCCGAAGTTCCTATTCTCTAGAAAGTATAGGAACTTCAGAGCGCTTTTG
AAGCTGGGGTGGGCGAAGAACTCCAGCATGAGATCCCCGCGCTGGAGGATCATCCAGCCGGCGTCCCGGA
AAACGATTCCGAAGCCCAACCTTTCATAGAAGGCGGCGGTGGAATCGAAATCTCGTGATGGCAGGTTGGG
CGTCGCTTGGTCGGTCATTTCGAACCCCAGAGTCCCGCTTACGCCCCGCCCTGCCACTCATCGCAGTACT
GTTGTAATTCATTAAGCATTCTGCCGACATGGAAGCCATCACAGACGGCATGATGAACCTGAATCGCCAG
CGGCATCAGCACCTTGTCGCCTTGCGTATAATATTTGCCCATAGTGAAAACGGGGGCGAAGAAGTTGTCC
ATATTGGCCACGTTTAAATCAAAACTGGTGAAACTCACCCAGGGATTGGCTGAGACGAAAAACATATTCT
CAATAAACCCTTTAGGGAAATAGGCCAGGTTTTCACCGTAACACGCCACATCTTGCGAATATATGTGTAG
AAACTGCCGGAAATCGTCGTGGTATTCACTCCAGAGCGATGAAAACGTTTCAGTTTGCTCATGGAAAACG
GTGTAACAAGGGTGAACACTATCCCATATCACCAGCTCACCGTCTTTCATTGCCATACGGAACTCCGGAT
GAGCATTCATCAGGCGGGCAAGAATGTGAATAAAGGCCGGATAAAACTTGTGCTTATTTTTCTTTACGGT
CTTTAAAAAGGCCGTAATATCCAGCTGAACGGTCTGGTTATAGGTACATTGAGCAACTGACTGAAATGCC
TCAAAATGTTCTTTACGATGCCATTGGGATATATCAACGGTGGTATATCCAGTGATTTTTTTCTCCATGC
GAAACGATCCTCATCCTGTCTCTTGATCAGATCTTGATCCCCTGCGCCATCAGATCCTTGGCGGCAAGAA
AGCCATCCAGTTTACTTTGCAGGGCTTCCCAACCTTACCAGAGGGCGCCCCAGCTGGCAATTCCGGTTCG
CTTGCTGTCCATAAAACCGCCCAGTCTAGCTATCGCCATGTAAGCCCACTGCAAGCTACCTGCTTTCTCT
TTGCGCTTGCGTTTTCCCTTGTCCAGATAGCCCAGTAGCTGACATTCATCCGGGGTCAGCACCGTTTCTG
CGGACTGGCTTTCTACGTGTTCCGCTTCCTTTAGCAGCCCTTGCGCCCTGAGTGCTTGCGGCAGGATCCT
ACAATGCGATATCCTAGGTCTTACAGTATGCCATCATAGCGGCCGCTTACTAGAACGGTACCAGGAACTT
CGAAGCAGCTCCAGCCTACACGGGAGAGTGTTCACCGACAAACAACAGATAAAACAAAAGGCCCAGTCTT
CCGACTGAGCCTTTTGTTTTATTTGATGTCTGGCAGTTCCCCACTCGCCAGATTTACGAAGGCTATCAGC
AGATGCCTGGCAGCGCCGCATCCATCTCCTGCGCACTCTCCAGAAACACCCGACGCAGCCACTGGATGCC
AGGATCATTGCTGCGGTAGCGATGCCACTGCATCATCTGCCGCATCTCGCCCAGCGACAGCGGACTCTCC
TTGATCACCACCGGCCATTGCGGAGCCAGCAGCTGCGCCAGCCGGGCATGCACCGTGGCGATGCGGTCCG
TCCCCTGTACCAGCGCCAGCGCAGAAGCGAAGCTGAAGCTGGTCACTTCCACCCGGCGCGCAAAGCCCAG
CTTCCTGGCCATCCACGCCTCCACCGACGACGCATTGGCCCCAGGCGGCACCATCACCACATGGCCTGAG
GCCATGTAGCGTTCCAGCGTCAGCTCGCCTTGCGCCAGCGCACTGTCGCGCCAGACCACGCAGACATGCC
GTTCGCGGAAGACCTCTTCGGCAGGATGATCGGGCGTGCAGAATTCCTGCGGCAAGACCAGCAGGTCCAC
CTCGGCCCGATCCAGCGAGCGGGTCGGGTCTTGCACCTGCGGCATCAGGGCAAAGCGGATGTGCTTGCCC
TCGGCGTGCGCGCGCGCCAGCACCCGGGGGATGAGGACGGAGAGCGTAAAGTCCGAAACCGAGATGCGAA
ACTCGCGCGTGGACTCGGCCGGCACGAAGGCCGGCAGCGCCGCGATGGAGCCATCGATACGCCGCAGCAC
ATCATGCACCGCATCCTTGAGCACCTCGGCGCGCGGCGTGGGCTCCATGCGCCGGCCCACCTGGATCAGC
AATTCATCATCGAAATACTCGCGCAGCCGCGCCAGGGCATTGCTCATGGCCGACTGGCTCAGATGGATCT
TTTCGGCGGCGCGGCTGATGCTCATCTCCGTGAGCAGTGCATCCAGGGCGACCAGAAGATTGAGGTCGAG
CTTGTTGAAACGCATGGCGCTGGTCTCCGTTGTTGTGCTTGTTCTTGCCGACCCTCGGATAGACGACGGA
TGGGGTGGTCAATGTATTGATGCCGTCCATATCATGAATCAAAACAATCCATTTGATCAATATCAAGCTC
ACTCTTAAGCTTCACTCATCCGCTGCATGGCCCCACCAGAAAGGGCTGGCGCGGCAAGCCGGCGGCGCAC
TCGCACTGGATGCGCCGCTGTTGAGCCTGGCCATGACAACGCGCCGATAGCGGCCACACCCCGCCAGGCA
GGGTAGGAGACAAGGAGACAGCCATGGATACTGAGTGAGTCGACATCGTCTCGAGTCGTAATCGGCTAAC
AACTGTCAACCTTGCGTTAGCGTACAGATGCTCTTGTTCAGAACGCTCGGTCTTGCACACCGGGCGTTTT
TTCTTTGTGAGTCCACGACAGTAAGACGGGTAAGCCTGTTGATGATACCGCTGCCTTACTGGGTGCATTA
GCCAGTCTGAATGACCTGTCACGGGATAATCCGAAGTGGTCAGACTGGAAAATCAGAGGGCAGGAACTGC
TGAACAGCAAAAAGTCAGATAGCACCACATAGCAGACCCGCCATAAAACGCCCTGAGAAGCCCGTGACGG
GCTTTTCTTGTATTATGGGTAGTTTCCTTGCATGAATCCATAAAAGGCGCCTGTAGTGCCATTTACCCCC
ATTCACTGCCAGAGCCGTGAGCGCAGCGAACTGAATGTCACGAAAAAGACAGCGACTCAGGTGCCTGATG
GTCGGAGACAAAAGGAATATTCAGCGATTTGCCCGAGCTTGCGAGGGTGCTACTTAAGCCTTTAGGGTTT
TAAGGTCTGTTTTGTAGAGGAGCAAACAGCGTTTGCGACATCCTTTTGTAATACTGCGGAACTGACTAAA
GTAGTGAGTTATACACAGGGCTGGGATCTATTCTTTTTATCTTTTTTTATTCTTTCTTTATTCTATAAAT
TATAACCACTTGAATATAAACAAAAAAAACACACAAAGGTCTAGCGGAATTTACAGAGGGTCTAGCAGAA
TTTACAAGTTTTCCAGCAAAGGTCTAGCAGAATTTACAGATACCCACAACTCAAAGGAAAAGGACTAGTA
ATTATCATTGACTAGCCCATCTCAATTGGTATAGTGATTAAAATCACCTAGACCAATTGAGATGTATGTC
TGAATTAGTTGTTTTCAAAGCAAATGAACTAGCGATTAGTCGCTATGACTTAACGGAGCATGAAACCAAG
CTAATTTTATGCTGTGTGGCACTACTCAACCCCACGATTGAAAACCCTACAAGGAAAGAACGGACGGTAT
CGTTCACTTATAACCAATACGCTCAGATGATGAACATCAGTAGGGAAAATGCTTATGGTGTATTAGCTAA
AGCAACCAGAGAGCTGATGACGAGAACTGTGGAAATCAGGAATCCTTTGGTTAAAGGCTTTGAGATTTTC
CAGTGGACAAACTATGCCAAGTTCTCAAGCGAAAAATTAGAATTAGTTTTTAGTGAAGAGATATTGCCTT
ATCTTTTCCAGTTAAAAAAATTCATAAAATATAATCTGGAACATGTTAAGTCTTTTGAAAACAAATACTC
TATGAGGATTTATGAGTGGTTATTAAAAGAACTAACACAAAAGAAAACTCACAAGGCAAATATAGAGATT
AGCCTTGATGAATTTAAGTTCATGTTAATGCTTGAAAATAACTACCATGAGTTTAAAAGGCTTAACCAAT
GGGTTTTGAAACCAATAAGTAAAGATTTAAACACTTACAGCAATATGAAATTGGTGGTTGATAAGCGAGG
CCGCCCGACTGATACGTTGATTTTCCAAGTTGAACTAGATAGACAAATGGATCTCGTAACCGAACTTGAG
AACAACCAGATAAAAATGAATGGTGACAAAATACCAACAACCATTACATCAGATTCCTACCTACATAACG
GACTAAGAAAAACACTACACGATGCTTTAACTGCAAAAATTCAGCTCACCAGTTTTGAGGCAAAATTTTT
GAGTGACATGCAAAGTAAGTATGATCTCAATGGTTCGTTCTCATGGCTCACGCAAAAACAACGAACCACA
CTAGAGAACATACTGGC
Features (pLannotate 1.2.2; 8 found; start..end, strand, type, name):
    445..478     +  protein_bind   FRT (minimal): supports FLP-mediated excision but not integration (Turan and Bode, 2011) FLP recombinase from the Saccharomyces cerevisiae 2μ plasmid
    496..648     -  CDS            ble (fragment): BLE_KLEPN - Experimental evidence at protein level: Swiss-Prot protein existence level 1. Binding protein with a strong affinity to the bleomycin family of antibiotics. Binds to CL990; an antimitotic-antibiotic compound. From Klebsiella pneumoniae.
    672..1328    -  CDS            cat: CAT_ECOLX - Experimental evidence at protein level: Swiss-Prot protein existence level 1. This enzyme is an effector of chloramphenicol resistance in bacteria. From Escherichia coli. This protein is used as a marker in many commonly used cloning vectors, such as pACYC184.
   1360..1674    -  CDS            tnpA (fragment): TN5P_ECOLX - Also known as tnp. Experimental evidence at protein level: Swiss-Prot protein existence level 1. Mediates transposition of transposon Tn5 by a 'cut and paste' mechanism. First, the monomeric transposase binds the 19 bp inverted DNA repeats flanking the transposon. Then, dimerization of the DNA- bound transposase creates a synaptic DNA complex. After nicking of the first DNA strand, excision of the transposon proceeds through a series of intermediates. The transposase then mediates the insertion of the transposon at a new site by strand transfer. The activity of the wild- type tran
   1799..1842    +  terminator     rrnB T1 terminator: Escherichia coli rrnB; transcription terminator T1 from the E. coli rrnB gene
   3184..3201    +  terminator     lambda t0 terminator (fragment): transcription terminator from phage lambda
   3716..3938    +  rep_origin     pSC101 ori: low-copy replication origin that requires the Rep101 protein
   3986..19      +  CDS            Rep101 (across the origin): RepA protein needed for replication with the pSC101 origin; rep101
