[The description below was written by a language model from this plasmid's Addgene catalogue record and pLannotate feature annotations shown in this document.]
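Description:
pITC is a 4,917 bp empty bacterial expression backbone for synthetic biology work in E. coli. It is designed to receive a transcription factor gene and express it under a naringenin-inducible promoter. The catalogue names the promoter as PfdeAR. The sequence annotation does not mark the promoter or any associated regulator gene, and a stretch of more than a kilobase between the rrnB T1 terminator and a partial lambda t0 terminator carries no annotated feature. The inducible expression module and cloning site may lie in this region, but the record does not confirm that. Genes of interest are inserted by Gibson assembly.

The plasmid replicates from the pSC101 origin together with the Rep101 (RepA) initiator protein that this origin requires, which fits its listing as a low-copy vector. Low copy number helps keep regulator dosage modest and makes it easier to pair the plasmid with others from different compatibility groups. Selection is by chloramphenicol, conferred by the cat acetyltransferase gene. Around this marker lie a minimal FRT site and short fragments of a bleomycin-binding protein gene and of the Tn5 transposase. These are partial sequences, most likely left over from the resistance cassette's origin and not functional parts of the design. The rrnB T1 and lambda t0 terminator sequences provide transcriptional insulation.

According to the associated publication title, the vector belongs to an in vivo screening method for identifying and characterising prokaryotic, metabolite-responsive transcription factors. Its role there is to provide titratable, naringenin-controlled expression of the candidate regulator.
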