Addgene plasmid #192856: pITC
Purpose: (Empty Backbone) Cloning and expression of transcription factor gene under control of naringenin inducible promoter
Depositing lab: Eveline Peeters. Depositing organization: Vrije Universiteit Brussel. Publication: In Vivo Screening Method for the Identification and Characterization of Prokaryotic, Metabolite-Responsive Transcription Factors. Bernauw AJ, De Kock V, Bervoets I. Methods Mol Biol. 2022;2516:113-141. doi: 10.1007/978-1-0716-2413-5_8. PubMed 35922625.
Backbone
  Vector backbone: pITC
  Backbone manufacturer: Amber Bernauw, Indra Bervoets
  Backbone size (bp): 4917
  Vector type: Bacterial Expression, Synthetic Biology
  Promoter: PfdeAR
Growth in bacteria
  Bacterial resistance: Chloramphenicol, 25 μg/mL
  Growth temperature: 37°C
  Growth strain: DH5alpha
  Copy number: Low Copy
Gene/Insert
  Cloning method: Gibson Cloning
  Sequencing primers: 5′ TGAGCCTGGCCATGACAACG; 3′ TGACCACTTCGGATTATCCCGTGAC
Terms and licenses: Academic/Nonprofit Terms; Industry Terms: Not Available to Industry
How to cite: pITC was a gift from Eveline Peeters (Addgene plasmid # 192856 ; http://n2t.net/addgene:192856 ; RRID:Addgene_192856)
